Addgene plasmid #145357: pCellFree_G06_ZIKV NS4B
Purpose: Cell-free expression vector for Zika virus NS4B protein with C-term mCherry
Depositing lab: Rob Parton. Depositing organization: University of Queensland. Publication: Mapping Interactions among Cell-Free Expressed Zika Virus Proteins. Varasteh Moradi S, Gagoski D, Mureev S, Walden P, McMahon KA, Parton RG, Johnston WA, Alexandrov K. J Proteome Res. 2020 Apr 3;19(4):1522-1532. doi: 10.1021/acs.jproteome.9b00771. Epub 2020 Mar 9. PubMed 32081002.
Backbone
  Vector backbone: pCellFree_G08
  Vector type: Bacterial Expression
Growth in bacteria
  Bacterial resistance: Ampicillin, 100 μg/mL
  Growth temperature: 37°C
  Growth strain: DH5alpha
  Copy number: High Copy
Gene/Insert
  Gene/Insert name: ZIKV NS4B
  Species: NC_012532 (ZIKAV)
  Promoter: T7
  Tag / fusion protein: mCherry and 8xHis (C terminal on backbone)
  Cloning method: Gateway Cloning
Terms and licenses: Academic/Nonprofit Terms; Industry Terms: Not Available to Industry
How to cite: pCellFree_G06_ZIKV NS4B was a gift from Rob Parton (Addgene plasmid # 145357 ; http://n2t.net/addgene:145357 ; RRID:Addgene_145357)
