[The description below was written by a language model from this plasmid's Addgene catalogue record and pLannotate feature annotations shown in this document.]
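Description:
pCellFree_G06_ZIKV NS4B is a small (about 4.2 kb) Gateway-derived expression clone for producing Zika virus non-structural protein NS4B as a C-terminal mCherry fusion in cell-free translation systems. The catalogue lists it as a bacterial expression vector. It is maintained in E. coli through a high-copy ColE1/pUC-type origin and selected with ampicillin via the β-lactamase gene under its own promoter. The plasmid name refers to G06 while the backbone field lists pCellFree_G08, a discrepancy the record does not resolve.

The expression cassette starts with a T7 promoter, so transcription depends on T7 RNA polymerase. A stretch of roughly 130 nt between the promoter and the insert carries no annotation, and the record does not say what leader or translation-initiation element lies there. The NS4B coding region is flanked by attB1 and attB2 sites, the scars left by Gateway recombination. The automated annotation matches this roughly 750-nt region to a fragment of the Zika polyprotein. The NS5 text attached to that hit is generic polyprotein description rather than an indication of the insert's identity. Downstream of attB2 the reading frame continues into mCherry, a monomeric red fluorescent protein, and the catalogue also records an 8xHis tag at the C terminus, although this tag is not separately annotated. A T7 terminator closes the transcription unit. A short match to a T7 gene 10-derived sequence just before the terminator, together with the lac promoter, operator, CAP site and lacI fragment, appears to be backbone remnant rather than functional payload.

According to the associated publication, the construct belongs to a set used to map interactions among cell-free expressed Zika virus proteins. In that setting the fluorescent tag can report on the fusion protein, and the His tag would allow affinity capture.
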