Features (pLannotate 1.2.2; 14 found; start..end, strand, type, name):
      7..25      +  promoter       T7 promoter: promoter for bacteriophage T7 RNA polymerase
    160..184     +  protein_bind   attB1: mutant version of attB; recombination site for the Gateway® BP reaction BP Clonase™
    187..939     +  CDS            POLG_ZIKV (fragment): Experimental evidence at protein level: Swiss-Prot protein existence level 1. [RNA-directed RNA polymerase NS5]: Replicates the viral (+) and (-) RNA genome, and performs the capping of genomes in the cytoplasm (PubMed:31090058). Methylates viral RNA cap at guanine N-7 and ribose 2'-O positions. Once sufficient NS5 is expressed, binds to the cap-proximal structure and inhibits further translation of the viral genome (PubMed:32313955). Besides its role in RNA genome replication, also prevents the establishment of a cellular antiviral state by blocking the interferon-alpha/beta (IFN-alpha/beta)
    941..965     -  protein_bind   attB2: mutant version of attB; recombination site for the Gateway® BP reaction BP Clonase™
    991..1689    +  CDS            mCherry: mCherry is a basic (constitutively fluorescent) red fluorescent protein published in 2004, derived from Discosoma sp.. It is reported to be a very rapidly-maturing monomer with low acid sensitivity.
   1896..1927    +  CDS            SET1 (fragment): solubility-enhancement tag derived from T7 phage gene 10B
   1945..1991    +  terminator     T7 terminator: transcription terminator for bacteriophage T7 RNA polymerase
   2093..2109    -  protein_bind   lac operator: The lac repressor binds to the lac operator to inhibit transcription in E. coli. This inhibition can be relieved by adding lactose or isopropyl-β-D-thiogalactopyranoside (IPTG). lac repressor encoded by lacI
   2117..2147    -  promoter       lac promoter: promoter for the E. coli lac operon
   2162..2183    -  protein_bind   CAP binding site: CAP binding activates transcription in the presence of cAMP. E. coli catabolite activator protein
   2196..2288    -  CDS            lacI (fragment): lac repressor; lacI; The lac repressor binds to the lac operator to inhibit transcription in E. coli. This inhibition can be relieved by adding lactose or isopropyl-β-D-thiogalactopyranoside (IPTG).
   2471..3059    -  rep_origin     ori: high-copy-number ColE1/pMB1/pBR322/pUC origin of replication
   3230..4090    -  CDS            AmpR: β-lactamase; bla; confers resistance to ampicillin, carbenicillin, and related antibiotics
   4091..4195    -  promoter       AmpR promoter: bla
>Addgene plasmid #145357 | pCellFree_G06_ZIKV NS4B | addgene full sequence | sequence record 305155 | Addgene NGS Result
GACGTCTAATACGACTCACTATAGGGACATCTTAAGTTTATTTTATTTTATTTTATTTTATTTTATTTTA
TTTTATTTTATTTTATTTTATTTTATTTAACCATGACAGTAATGTATAAAGTCTGTAAAGACATTAAACA
CGTAAGTGAAACCATGGGCACAAGTTTGTACAAAAAAGCAGGCTTCAACGAACTTGGATGGCTGGAAAGA
ACAAAAAATGACATAGCTCATCTAATGGGAAGGAGAGAAGAAGGAGCAACGATGGGATTCTCAATGGACA
TTGATCTGCGGCCAGCCTCCGCCTGGGCTATCTATGCCGCATTGACAACTCTCATCACCCCAGCTGTCCA
ACATGCGGTAACCACTTCATACAACAACTACTCCTTAATGGCGATGGCCACACAAGCTGGAGTGCTGTTT
GGCATGGGCAAAGGGATGCCATTTATGCATGGGGACCTTGGAGTCCCGCTGCTAATGATGGGTTGCTATT
CACAATTAACACCCCTGACTCTGATAGTAGCTATCATTCTGCTTGTGGCGCACTACATGTACTTGATCCC
AGGCCTACAAGCGGCAGCAGCGCGTGCTGCCCAGAAAAGGACAGCAGCTGGCATCATGAAGAATCCCGTT
GTGGATGGAATAGTGGTAACTGACATTGACACAATGACAATAGACCCCCAGGTGGAGAAGAAGATGGGAC
AAGTGTTACTCATAGCAGTAGCCATCTCCAGTGCTGTGCTGCTGCGGACCGCCTGGGGATGGGGGGAGGC
TGGAGCTCTGATCACAGCAGCGACCTCCACCTTGTGGGAAGGCTCTCCAAACAAATACTGGAACTCCTCT
ACAGCCACCTCACTGTGCAACATCTTCAGAGGAAGCTATCTGGCAGGAGCTTCCCTTATCTATACAGTGA
CGAGAAACGCTGGCCTGGTTAAGAGACGTAACCCAGCTTTCTTGTACAAAGTGGTGCTGGAGGTGCTCTT
CCAGGGCCCGAAGGGCGAGGAGGATAACATGGCCATCATCAAGGAGTTCATGCGCTTCAAGGTGCACATG
GAGGGCTCCGTGAACGGCCACGAGTTCGAGATCGAGGGCGAGGGCGAGGGCCGCCCCTACGAGGGCACCC
AGACCGCCAAGCTGAAGGTGACCAAGGGTGGCCCCCTGCCCTTCGCCTGGGACATCCTGTCCCCTCAGTT
CATGTACGGCTCCAAGGCCTACGTGAAGCACCCCGCCGACATCCCCGACTACTTGAAGCTGTCCTTCCCC
GAGGGCTTCAAGTGGGAGCGCGTGATGAACTTCGAGGACGGCGGCGTGGTGACCGTGACCCAGGACTCCT
CCCTGCAGGACGGCGAGTTCATCTACAAGGTGAAGCTGCGCGGCACCAACTTCCCCTCCGACGGCCCCGT
AATGCAGAAGAAGACTATGGGCTGGGAGGCCTCCTCCGAGCGGATGTACCCCGAGGACGGCGCCCTGAAG
GGCGAGATCAAGCAGAGGCTGAAGCTGAAGGACGGCGGCCACTACGACGCTGAGGTCAAGACCACCTACA
AGGCCAAGAAGCCCGTGCAGCTGCCCGGCGCCTACAACGTCAACATCAAGTTGGACATCACCTCCCACAA
CGAGGACTACACCATCGTGGAACAGTACGAACGCGCCGAGGGCCGCCACTCCACCGGCGGCATGGACGAG
CTGTACAAGACCTCTGGTCACCACCATCACCACCATCACCACTAAGCGGCCGCCCTCCTCCTCCTTTCTT
GTTCCTTTCACGTCGCCTTCTCGGTTGTAGCTGGCAGACGACGAGTCTTACTTTTACGTGTACTTCTCTA
TAGATGATGTATGATCTCTCTGCATGCGTGTTCGTGCATGTGTCCGTGTGTTGGGTACGCGTGGTACCCT
GCAGGAAGGAAGCTGAGTTGGCTGCTGCCACCGCTGAGCAATAACTAGTAATTACTAGCATAACCCCTTG
GGGCCTCTAAACGGGTCTTGAGGGGGTTTTTTGCTGAAAGGAGGACAGCTGATGATTGTCATGCTTGCCA
TCTGTTTTCTTGCAAGGTCAGAGGAATTCGTAATCATGGTCATAGCTGTTTCCTGTGTGAAATTGTTATC
CGCTCACAATTCCACACAACATACGAGCCGGAAGCATAAAGTGTAAAGCCTGGGGTGCCTAATGAGTGAG
CTAACTCACATTAATTGCGTTGCGCTCACTGCCCGCTTTCCAGTCGGGAAACCTGTCGTGCCAGCTGCAT
TAATGAATCGGCCAACGCGCGGGGAGAGGCGGTTTGCGTATTGGGCGCTCTTCCGCTTCCTCGCTCACTG
ACTCGCTGCGCTCGGTCGTTCGGCTGCGGCGAGCGGTATCAGCTCACTCAAAGGCGGTAATACGGTTATC
CACAGAATCAGGGGATAACGCAGGAAAGAACATGTGAGCAAAAGGCCAGCAAAAGGCCAGGAACCGTAAA
AAGGCCGCGTTGCTGGCGTTTTTCCATAGGCTCCGCCCCCCTGACGAGCATCACAAAAATCGACGCTCAA
GTCAGAGGTGGCGAAACCCGACAGGACTATAAAGATACCAGGCGTTTCCCCCTGGAAGCTCCCTCGTGCG
CTCTCCTGTTCCGACCCTGCCGCTTACCGGATACCTGTCCGCCTTTCTCCCTTCGGGAAGCGTGGCGCTT
TCTCATAGCTCACGCTGTAGGTATCTCAGTTCGGTGTAGGTCGTTCGCTCCAAGCTGGGCTGTGTGCACG
AACCCCCCGTTCAGCCCGACCGCTGCGCCTTATCCGGTAACTATCGTCTTGAGTCCAACCCGGTAAGACA
CGACTTATCGCCACTGGCAGCAGCCACTGGTAACAGGATTAGCAGAGCGAGGTATGTAGGCGGTGCTACA
GAGTTCTTGAAGTGGTGGCCTAACTACGGCTACACTAGAAGAACAGTATTTGGTATCTGCGCTCTGCTGA
AGCCAGTTACCTTCGGAAAAAGAGTTGGTAGCTCTTGATCCGGCAAACAAACCACCGCTGGTAGCGGTGG
TTTTTTTGTTTGCAAGCAGCAGATTACGCGCAGAAAAAAAGGATCTCAAGAGGATCCTTTGATCTTTTCT
ACGGGGTCTGACGCTCAGTGGAACGAAAACTCACGTTAAGGGATTTTGGTCATGAGATTATCAAAAAGGA
TCTTCACCTAGATCCTTTTAAATTAAAAATGAAGTTTTAAATCAATCTAAAGTATATATGAGTAAACTTG
GTCTGACAGTTACCAATGCTTAATCAGTGAGGCACCTATCTCAGCGATCTGTCTAGTTCGTTCATCCATA
GTTGCCTGACTCCCCGTCGTGTAGATAACTACGATACGGGAGGGCTTACCATCTGGCCCCAGTGCTGCAA
TGATACCGCGAGACCCACGCTCACCGGCTCCAGATTTATCAGCAATAAACCAGCCAGCCGGAAGGGCCGA
GCGCAGAAGTGGTCCTGCAACTTTATCCGCCTCCATCCAGTCTATTAATTGTTGCCGGGAAGCTAGAGTA
AGTAGTTCGCCAGTTAATAGTTTGCGCAACGTTGTTGCCATTGCTACAGGCATCGTGGTGTCACGCTCGT
CGTTTGGTATGGCTTCATTCAGCTCCGGTTCCCAACGATCAAGGCGAGTTACATGATCCCCCATGTTGTG
CAAAAAAGCGGTTAGCTCCTTCGGTCCTCCGATCGTTGTCAGAAGTAAGTTGGCCGCAGTGTTATCACTC
ATGGTTATGGCAGCACTGCATAATTCTCTTACTGTCATGCCATCCGTAAGATGCTTTTCTGTGACTGGTG
AGTACTCAACCAAGTCATTCTGAGAATAGTGTATGCGGCGACCGAGTTGCTCTTGCCCGGCGTCAATACG
GGATAATACCGCGCCACATAGCAGAACTTTAAAAGTGCTCATCATTGGAAAACGTTCTTCGGGGCGAAAA
CTCTCAAGGATCTTACCGCTGTTGAGATCCAGTTCGATGTAACCCACTCGTGCACCCAACTGATCTTCAG
CATCTTTTACTTTCACCAGCGTTTCTGGGTGAGCAAAAACAGGAAGGCAAAATGCCGCAAAAAAGGGAAT
AAGGGCGACACGGAAATGTTGAATACTCATACTCTTCCTTTTTCAATATTATTGAAGCATTTATCAGGGT
TATTGTCTCATGAGCGGATACATATTTGAATGTATTTAGAAAAATAAACAAATAGGGGTTCCGCGCACAT
TTCCCCGAAAAGTGCCACCT
